Addgene plasmid #13466: pIRES-HMGA1
Depositing lab: Edward Whang. Depositing organization: Brigham and Women's Hospital. Publication: HMGA1 is a determinant of cellular invasiveness and in vivo metastatic potential in pancreatic adenocarcinoma. Liau SS, Jazag A, Whang EE. Cancer Res. 2006 Dec 15. 66(24):11613-22. 10.1158/0008-5472.CAN-06-1460 PubMed 17178855.
Backbone
  Vector backbone: pIRESpuro3
  Backbone manufacturer: Clontech
  Backbone size w/o insert (bp): 5100
  Vector type: Mammalian Expression
  Selectable markers: Puromycin
Growth in bacteria
  Bacterial resistance: Ampicillin, 100 μg/mL
  Growth temperature: 37°C
  Growth strain: DH5alpha
  Copy number: High Copy
Gene/Insert
  Gene/Insert name: HMGA1
  Species: H. sapiens (human)
  Insert size (bp): 323
  GenBank ID: NM_145899.2
  Entrez Gene: HMGA1 (a.k.a. HMG-R, HMGA1A, HMGIY)
  Cloning method: Restriction Enzyme; 5′ cloning site EcoRV (not destroyed); 3′ cloning site EcoRI (not destroyed)
  Sequencing primers: 5′ CMV forward
Resource information
  A portion of this plasmid was derived from a plasmid made by: IMAGE Consortium
Terms and licenses: Academic/Nonprofit Terms; Industry Terms: Not Available to Industry
Depositor comments: The HMGA1 coding sequence was PCR amplified from IMAGE clone 5399570 (Genbank accession no. BC063434) using gene-specific primers modified to include the appropriate restriction sites at their 5' end. The primers used were forward, 5'-TTTTGATATCATGAGTGAGTCGAGCTCGAAG-3' and backward, 5'-TTTTGAATTCTCACTGCTCCTCCTCCGAGGA-3'. Purified PCR products were digested with EcoRV and EcoRI before ligation into an EcoRV/EcoRI–digested pIRES-puro3 vector (Clontech, Palo Alto, CA).
How to cite: pIRES-HMGA1 was a gift from Edward Whang (Addgene plasmid # 13466 ; http://n2t.net/addgene:13466 ; RRID:Addgene_13466)
