[The description below was written by a language model from this plasmid's Addgene catalogue record and pLannotate feature annotations shown in this document.]
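Description:
pIRES-HMGA1 is a mammalian expression plasmid built on the Clontech pIRESpuro3 backbone that carries the human HMGA1 coding sequence in a bicistronic cassette with a puromycin resistance gene. In bacteria it is maintained as a high-copy plasmid through a ColE1/pUC-type origin and selected with ampicillin via the β-lactamase gene. The sequenced record is 5,442 nt, consistent with a backbone of about 5.1 kb plus a short insert of roughly 320 bp.

The HMGA1 open reading frame was PCR-amplified from an IMAGE Consortium cDNA clone and cloned between the EcoRV and EcoRI sites, both of which remain intact. It has its own start and stop codons, and no epitope tag is annotated. Transcription is driven by the human cytomegalovirus immediate early enhancer and promoter, and a T7 promoter lies just upstream of the insert. Downstream of HMGA1 are a chimeric intron, the encephalomyocarditis virus IRES, the puromycin N-acetyltransferase gene and an SV40 polyadenylation signal. Because both coding regions lie on a single transcript, with HMGA1 translated cap-dependently and the resistance gene translated from the IRES, cells that survive puromycin selection should also be expressing the HMGA1 message, which favours recovery of stable expressing populations. The short HIV-1 LTR, SV40 large T antigen, lacI and bom fragments in the automated annotation are most likely partial sequence matches or backbone remnants rather than functional elements.

HMGA1 encodes an architectural chromatin protein that binds the minor groove of A+T-rich DNA and influences transcription. The associated publication addresses its role in cellular invasiveness and metastatic potential in pancreatic adenocarcinoma, so the plasmid is suited to HMGA1 overexpression in mammalian cell lines.
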