Features (pLannotate 1.2.2; 19 found; start..end, strand, type, name):
      1..380     +  enhancer       CMV enhancer: human cytomegalovirus immediate early enhancer
    381..584     +  promoter       CMV promoter: human cytomegalovirus (CMV) immediate early promoter
    580..613     +  LTR            5' LTR (truncated) (fragment): truncated 5' long terminal repeat (LTR) from HIV-1
    629..647     +  promoter       T7 promoter: promoter for bacteriophage T7 RNA polymerase
    684..1004    +  CDS            HMGA1: HMGA1_HUMAN - Also known as HMGIY. Experimental evidence at protein level: Swiss-Prot protein existence level 1. HMG-I/Y bind preferentially to the minor groove of A+T rich regions in double-stranded DNA. It is suggested that these proteins could function in nucleosome phasing and in the 3'-end processing of mRNA transcripts. They are also involved in the transcription regulation of genes containing, or in close proximity to A+T-rich regions. From Homo sapiens (Human).
   1088..1317    +  intron         chimeric intron: chimera between introns from adenovirus and immunoglobulin heavy chain genes
   1501..1963    +  misc_feature   IRES: internal ribosome entry site (IRES) of the encephalomyocarditis virus (EMCV)
   1996..2595    +  CDS            PuroR: puromycin N-acetyltransferase; pac from Streptomyces alboniger; confers resistance to puromycin
   2722..2806    +  CDS            large T antigen (fragment): large T antigen from SV40 (simian virus 40)
   2829..2950    +  polyA_signal   SV40 poly(A) signal: SV40 polyadenylation signal
   2960..3011    +  polyA_signal   SV40 poly(A) signal (fragment): SV40 polyadenylation signal
   3075..3091    -  protein_bind   lac operator: The lac repressor binds to the lac operator to inhibit transcription in E. coli. This inhibition can be relieved by adding lactose or isopropyl-β-D-thiogalactopyranoside (IPTG). lac repressor encoded by lacI
   3099..3129    -  promoter       lac promoter: promoter for the E. coli lac operon
   3144..3165    -  protein_bind   CAP binding site: CAP binding activates transcription in the presence of cAMP. E. coli catabolite activator protein
   3178..3270    -  CDS            lacI (fragment): lac repressor; lacI; The lac repressor binds to the lac operator to inhibit transcription in E. coli. This inhibition can be relieved by adding lactose or isopropyl-β-D-thiogalactopyranoside (IPTG).
   3453..4041    -  rep_origin     ori: high-copy-number ColE1/pMB1/pBR322/pUC origin of replication
   4212..5072    -  CDS            AmpR: β-lactamase; bla; confers resistance to ampicillin, carbenicillin, and related antibiotics
   5073..5177    -  promoter       AmpR promoter: bla
   5236..5288    -  misc_feature   bom (fragment): basis of mobility region from pBR322
>Addgene plasmid #13466 | pIRES-HMGA1 | addgene full sequence | sequence record 483456 | Addgene NGS Result
GACATTGATTATTGACTAGTTATTAATAGTAATCAATTACGGGGTCATTAGTTCATAGCCCATATATGGA
GTTCCGCGTTACATAACTTACGGTAAATGGCCCGCCTGGCTGACCGCCCAACGACCCCCGCCCATTGACG
TCAATAATGACGTATGTTCCCATAGTAACGCCAATAGGGACTTTCCATTGACGTCAATGGGTGGAGTATT
TACGGTAAACTGCCCACTTGGCAGTACATCAAGTGTATCATATGCCAAGTACGCCCCCTATTGACGTCAA
TGACGGTAAATGGCCCGCCTGGCATTATGCCCAGTACATGACCTTATGGGACTTTCCTACTTGGCAGTAC
ATCTACGTATTAGTCATCGCTATTACCATGGTGATGCGGTTTTGGCAGTACATCAATGGGCGTGGATAGC
GGTTTGACTCACGGGGATTTCCAAGTCTCCACCCCATTGACGTCAATGGGAGTTTGTTTTGGCACCAAAA
TCAACGGGACTTTCCAAAATGTCGTAACAACTCCGCCCCATTGACGCAAATGGGCGGTAGGCGTGTACGG
TGGGAGGTCTATATAAGCAGAGCTCTCTGGCTAACTAGAGAACCCACTGCTTACTGGCTTATCGAAATTA
ATACGACTCACTATAGGGAGACCCAAGCTTGGTACCGAGCTCGGATCGATATCATGAGTGAGTCGAGCTC
GAAGTCCAGCCAGCCCTTGGCCTCCAAGCAGGAAAAGGACGGCACTGAGAAGCGGGGCCGGGGCAGGCCG
CGCAAGCAGCCTCCGGTGAGTCCCGGGACAGCGCTGGTAGGGAGTCAGAAGGAGCCCAGCGAAGTGCCAA
CACCTAAGAGACCTCGGGGCCGACCAAAGGGAAGCAAAAACAAGGGTGCTGCCAAGACCCGGAAAACCAC
CACAACTCCAGGAAGGAAACCAAGGGGCAGACCCAAAAAACTGGAGAAGGAGGAAGAGGAGGGCATCTCG
CAGGAGTCCTCGGAGGAGGAGCAGTGAGAATTCGGATCCGCGGCCGCATAGATAACTGATCCAGTGTGCT
GGAATTAATTCGCTGTCTGCGAGGGCCAGCTGTTGGGGTGAGTACTCCCTCTCAAAAGCGGGCATGACTT
CTGCGCTAAGATTGTCAGTTTCCAAAAACGAGGAGGATTTGATATTCACCTGGCCCGCGGTGATGCCTTT
GAGGGTGGCCGCGTCCATCTGGTCAGAAAAGACAATCTTTTTGTTGTCAAGCTTGAGGTGTGGCAGGCTT
GAGATCTGGCCATACACTTGAGTGACAATGACATCCACTTTGCCTTTCTCTCCACAGGTGTCCACTCCCA
GGTCCAACTGCAGGTCGAGCATGCATCTAGGGCGGCCAATTCCGCCCCTCTCCCCCCCCCCCCTCTCCCT
CCCCCCCCCCTAACGTTACTGGCCGAAGCCGCTTGGAATAAGGCCGGTGTGCGTTTGTCTATATGTTATT
TTCCACCATATTGCCGTCTTTTGGCAATGTGAGGGCCCGGAAACCTGGCCCTGTCTTCTTGACGAGCATT
CCTAGGGGTCTTTCCCCTCTCGCCAAAGGAATGCAAGGTCTGTTGAATGTCGTGAAGGAAGCAGTTCCTC
TGGAAGCTTCTTGAAGACAAACAACGTCTGTAGCGACCCTTTGCAGGCAGCGGAACCCCCCACCTGGCGA
CAGGTGCCTCTGCGGCCAAAAGCCACGTGTATAAGATACACCTGCAAAGGCGGCACAACCCCAGTGCCAC
GTTGTGAGTTGGATAGTTGTGGAAAGAGTCAAATGGCTCTCCTCAAGCGTATTCAACAAGGGGCTGAAGG
ATGCCCAGAAGGTACCCCATTGTATGGGATCTGATCTGGGGCCTCGGTGCACATGCTTTACATGTGTTTA
GTCGAGGTTAAAAAAACGTCTAGGCCCCCCGAACCACGGGGACGTGGTTTTCCTTTGAAAAACACGATGA
TAAGCTTGCCACAACCCACAAGGAGACGACCTTCCATGACCGAGTACAAGCCCACGGTGCGCCTCGCCAC
CCGCGACGACGTCCCCCGGGCCGTACGCACCCTCGCCGCCGCGTTCGCCGACTACCCCGCCACGCGCCAC
ACCGTCGACCCGGACCGCCACATCGAGCGGGTCACCGAGCTGCAAGAACTCTTCCTCACGCGCGTCGGGC
TCGACATCGGCAAGGTGTGGGTCGCGGACGACGGCGCCGCGGTGGCGGTCTGGACCACGCCGGAGAGCGT
CGAAGCGGGGGCGGTGTTCGCCGAGATCGGCCCGCGCATGGCCGAGTTGAGCGGTTCCCGGCTGGCCGCG
CAGCAACAGATGGAAGGCCTCCTGGCGCCGCACCGGCCCAAGGAGCCCGCGTGGTTCCTGGCCACCGTCG
GCGTCTCGCCCGACCACCAGGGCAAGGGTCTGGGCAGCGCCGTCGTGCTCCCCGGAGTGGAGGCGGCCGA
GCGCGCCGGGGTGCCCGCCTTCCTGGAGACCTCCGCGCCCCGCAACCTCCCCTTCTACGAGCGGCTCGGC
TTCACCGTCACCGCCGACGTCGAGGTGCCCGAAGGACCGCGCACCTGGTGCATGACCCGCAAGCCCGGTG
CCTGACGCCCGCCCCACGACCCGCAGCGCCCGACCGAAAGGAGCGCACGACCCCATGGCTCCGACCGAAG
CCACCCGGGGCGGCCCCGCCGACCCCGCACCCGCCCCCGAGGCCCACCGACTCTAGATAACTGATCATAA
TCAGCCATACCACATTTGTAGAGGTTTTACTTGCTTTAAAAAACCTCCCACACCTCCCCCTGAACCTGAA
ACATAAAATGAATGCAATTGTTGTTGTTAACTTGTTTATTGCAGCTTATAATGGTTACAAATAAAGCAAT
AGCATCACAAATTTCACAAATAAAGCATTTTTTTCACTGCATTCTAGTTGTGGTTTGTCCAAACTCATCA
ATGTATCTTAACGCTCGAGTGCATTCTAGTTGTGGTTTGTCCAAACTCATCAATGTATCTTATCATGTCT
GTATACCGTCGACCTCTAGCTAGAGCTTGGCGTAATCATGGTCATAGCTGTTTCCTGTGTGAAATTGTTA
TCCGCTCACAATTCCACACAACATACGAGCCGGAAGCATAAAGTGTAAAGCCTGGGGTGCCTAATGAGTG
AGCTAACTCACATTAATTGCGTTGCGCTCACTGCCCGCTTTCCAGTCGGGAAACCTGTCGTGCCAGCTGC
ATTAATGAATCGGCCAACGCGCGGGGAGAGGCGGTTTGCGTATTGGGCGCTCTTCCGCTTCCTCGCTCAC
TGACTCGCTGCGCTCGGTCGTTCGGCTGCGGCGAGCGGTATCAGCTCACTCAAAGGCGGTAATACGGTTA
TCCACAGAATCAGGGGATAACGCAGGAAAGAACATGTGAGCAAAAGGCCAGCAAAAGGCCAGGAACCGTA
AAAAGGCCGCGTTGCTGGCGTTTTTCCATAGGCTCCGCCCCCCTGACGAGCATCACAAAAATCGACGCTC
AAGTCAGAGGTGGCGAAACCCGACAGGACTATAAAGATACCAGGCGTTTCCCCCTGGAAGCTCCCTCGTG
CGCTCTCCTGTTCCGACCCTGCCGCTTACCGGATACCTGTCCGCCTTTCTCCCTTCGGGAAGCGTGGCGC
TTTCTCATAGCTCACGCTGTAGGTATCTCAGTTCGGTGTAGGTCGTTCGCTCCAAGCTGGGCTGTGTGCA
CGAACCCCCCGTTCAGCCCGACCGCTGCGCCTTATCCGGTAACTATCGTCTTGAGTCCAACCCGGTAAGA
CACGACTTATCGCCACTGGCAGCAGCCACTGGTAACAGGATTAGCAGAGCGAGGTATGTAGGCGGTGCTA
CAGAGTTCTTGAAGTGGTGGCCTAACTACGGCTACACTAGAAGAACAGTATTTGGTATCTGCGCTCTGCT
GAAGCCAGTTACCTTCGGAAAAAGAGTTGGTAGCTCTTGATCCGGCAAACAAACCACCGCTGGTAGCGGT
GGTTTTTTTGTTTGCAAGCAGCAGATTACGCGCAGAAAAAAAGGATCTCAAGAAGATCCTTTGATCTTTT
CTACGGGGTCTGACGCTCAGTGGAACGAAAACTCACGTTAAGGGATTTTGGTCATGAGATTATCAAAAAG
GATCTTCACCTAGATCCTTTTAAATTAAAAATGAAGTTTTAAATCAATCTAAAGTATATATGAGTAAACT
TGGTCTGACAGTTACCAATGCTTAATCAGTGAGGCACCTATCTCAGCGATCTGTCTATTTCGTTCATCCA
TAGTTGCCTGACTCCCCGTCGTGTAGATAACTACGATACGGGAGGGCTTACCATCTGGCCCCAGTGCTGC
AATGATACCGCGAGACCCACGCTCACCGGCTCCAGATTTATCAGCAATAAACCAGCCAGCCGGAAGGGCC
GAGCGCAGAAGTGGTCCTGCAACTTTATCCGCCTCCATCCAGTCTATTAATTGTTGCCGGGAAGCTAGAG
TAAGTAGTTCGCCAGTTAATAGTTTGCGCAACGTTGTTGCCATTGCTACAGGCATCGTGGTGTCACGCTC
GTCGTTTGGTATGGCTTCATTCAGCTCCGGTTCCCAACGATCAAGGCGAGTTACATGATCCCCCATGTTG
TGCAAAAAAGCGGTTAGCTCCTTCGGTCCTCCGATCGTTGTCAGAAGTAAGTTGGCCGCAGTGTTATCAC
TCATGGTTATGGCAGCACTGCATAATTCTCTTACTGTCATGCCATCCGTAAGATGCTTTTCTGTGACTGG
TGAGTACTCAACCAAGTCATTCTGAGAATAGTGTATGCGGCGACCGAGTTGCTCTTGCCCGGCGTCAATA
CGGGATAATACCGCGCCACATAGCAGAACTTTAAAAGTGCTCATCATTGGAAAACGTTCTTCGGGGCGAA
AACTCTCAAGGATCTTACCGCTGTTGAGATCCAGTTCGATGTAACCCACTCGTGCACCCAACTGATCTTC
AGCATCTTTTACTTTCACCAGCGTTTCTGGGTGAGCAAAAACAGGAAGGCAAAATGCCGCAAAAAAGGGA
ATAAGGGCGACACGGAAATGTTGAATACTCATACTCTTCCTTTTTCAATATTATTGAAGCATTTATCAGG
GTTATTGTCTCATGAGCGGATACATATTTGAATGTATTTAGAAAAATAAACAAATAGGGGTTCCGCGCAC
ATTTCCCCGAAAAGTGCCACCTGACGTCGACGGATCGGGAGATCTCCCGATCCCCTATGGTGCACTCTCA
GTACAATCTGCTCTGATGCCGCATAGTTAAGCCAGTATCTGCTCCCTGCTTGTGTGTTGGAGGTCGCTGA
GTAGTGCGCGAGCAAAATTTAAGCTACAACAAGGCAAGGCTTGACCGACAATTGCATGAAGAATCTGCTT
AGGGTTAGGCGTTTTGCGCTGCTTCGCGATGTACGGGCCAGATATACGCGTT
