>Addgene plasmid #13466 | pIRES-HMGA1 | addgene partial sequence | sequence record 19886 | CMV-F 5'-CGCAAATGGGCGGTAGGCGTG-3'
GAGCTCTCTGGCTACTAGAGAACCCACTGCTTACTGGCTTATCGAAATTAATACGACTCACTATAGGGAG
ACCCAAGCTTGGTACCGAGCTCGGATCGATATCATGAGTGAGTCGAGCTCGAAGTCCAGCCAGCCCTTGG
CCTCCAAGCAGGAAAAGGACGGCACTGAGAAGCGGGGCCGGGGCAGGCCGCGCAAGCAGCCTCCGGTGAG
TCCCGGGACAGCGCTGGTAGGGAGTCAGAAGGAGCCCAGCGAAGTGCCAACACCTAAGAGACCTCGGGGC
CGACCAAAGGGAAGCAAAAACAAGGGTGCTGCCAAGACCCGGAAAACCACCACAACTCCAGGAAGGAAAC
CAAGGGGCAGACCCAAAAAACTGGAGAAGGAGGAAGAGGAGGGCATCTCGCAGGAGTCCTCGGAGGAGGA
GCAGTGAGAATTCGGATCCGCGGCCGCATAGATAACTGATCCAGTGTGCTGGAATTAATTCGCTGTCTGC
GAGGGCCAGCTGTTGGGGTGAGTACTCCCTCTCAAAAGCGGGCATGACTTCTGCGCTAAAATTGTCAGTT
TCCAAAAACGAGGAGGATTTGATATTCACCTGGCCCGCGGTGATGCCTTTGAGGGTGGCCGCGTCCATCT
GGTCAGAAAAGACAATCTTTTTGTTGTCAAGCTTGAGGTGTGGCAGGCTTGAGATCTGGCCATACACTTG
